Addgene plasmid #43145: I-GTCG
Depositing lab: Chad Cowan & Kiran Musunuru. Depositing organization: Harvard University. Publication: A TALEN Genome-Editing System for Generating Human Stem Cell-Based Disease Models. Ding Q, Lee YK, Schaefer EA, Peters DT, Veres A, Kim K, Kuperwasser N, Motola DL, Meissner TB, Hendriks WT, Trevisan M, Gupta RM, Moisan A, Banks E, Friesen M, Schinzel RT, Xia F, Tang A, Xia Y, Figueroa E, Wann A, Ahfeldt T, Daheron L, Zhang F, Rubin LL, Peng LF, Chung RT, Musunuru K, Cowan CA. Cell Stem Cell. 2012 Dec 12. pii: S1934-5909(12)00645-5. doi: 10.1016/j.stem.2012.11.011. PubMed 23246482.
Backbone
  Vector backbone: pCRII-TOPO
  Backbone manufacturer: Invitrogen
  Backbone size w/o insert (bp): 3973
  Vector type: Bacterial Cloning
Growth in bacteria
  Bacterial resistance: Ampicillin and Kanamycin, 100 & 50 μg/mL
  Growth temperature: 37°C
  Growth strain: Top10
  Copy number: High Copy
Gene/Insert
  Gene/Insert name: I-GTCG
  Species: Synthetic
  Insert size (bp): 424
  Cloning method: TOPO Cloning
  Sequencing primers: 5′ T7; 3′ M13-rev
Terms and licenses: Academic/Nonprofit Terms; Industry Terms: Not Available to Industry
How to cite: I-GTCG was a gift from Chad Cowan & Kiran Musunuru (Addgene plasmid # 43145 ; http://n2t.net/addgene:43145 ; RRID:Addgene_43145)
