[The description below was written by a language model from this plasmid's Addgene catalogue record.]
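Description:
I-GTCG is a bacterial cloning plasmid built on the commercial pCRII-TOPO backbone (about 3.97 kb without insert), into which a 424 bp synthetic insert was introduced by TOPO cloning. It is a high-copy plasmid maintained in E. coli and carries both ampicillin and kanamycin resistance, the dual selection typical of this backbone. The vector is not designed for expression in mammalian cells or for delivery into them. It serves simply as a stable, sequence-verifiable storage vehicle for the insert, which can be read from the flanking T7 and M13 reverse primer sites.

The record describes the insert only by its name and as synthetic, and it was deposited in connection with a TALEN genome-editing system developed for generating human stem cell-based disease models. The name and the insert size are consistent with a pre-assembled module of four TAL effector repeats recognising the bases G, T, C and G, with the "I" prefix plausibly marking the module's position or series within a larger library. This interpretation is an inference, however, and the record does not state it. No feature table is provided, so the exact repeat composition, any flanking restriction sites used for assembly, and the module's position in a final TALE array cannot be confirmed here. On that reading, the plasmid would act as a building block from which the insert is excised or amplified and joined with other modules to assemble custom DNA-binding arrays in a separate TALEN expression vector, rather than being used as a functional nuclease construct itself.
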