>Addgene plasmid #43145 | I-GTCG | depositor partial sequence | sequence record 58410 | I-GTCG sequence 424 bps
CGTCTCCTGACCCCAGAGCAGGTCGTGGCAATCGCGAGCAATAACGGCGGAAAACAGGCTTTGGAAACGG
TGCAGAGGCTCCTTCCAGTGCTGTGCCAAGCGCACGGACTGACCCCAGAGCAGGTCGTGGCCATTGCCTC
GAATGGAGGGGGCAAACAGGCGTTGGAAACCGTACAACGATTGCTGCCGGTGCTGTGCCAAGCGCACGGC
CTCACCCCAGAGCAGGTCGTGGCGATCGCAAGCCACGACGGAGGAAAGCAAGCCTTGGAAACAGTACAGA
GGCTGTTGCCTGTGCTGTGCCAAGCGCACGGATTAACCCCAGAGCAGGTCGTGGCAATCGCGAGCAATAA
CGGCGGAAAACAGGCTTTGGAAACGGTGCAGAGGCTCCTTCCAGTGCTGTGCCAAGCGCACGGCTTAAGA
GACG
