>Addgene plasmid #43145 | I-GTCG | addgene partial sequence | sequence record 60275 | M13-F20 5'-TGTAAAACGACGGCCAGT-3'
CTATAGGGCGAATTGGGCCCTCTAGATGCATGCTCGAGCGGCCGCCAGTGTGATGGATATCTGCAGAATT
CGCCCTTGCCGTCCTAGCGCGTCTCCTGACCCCAGAGCAGGTCGTGGCAATCGCGAGCAATAACGGCGGA
AAACAGGCTTTGGAAACGGTGCAGAGGCTCCTTCCAGTGCTGTGCCAAGCGCACGGACTGACCCCAGAGC
AGGTCGTGGCCATTGCCTCGAATGGAGGGGGCAAACAGGCGTTGGAAACCGTACAACGATTGCTGCCGGT
GCTGTGCCAAGCGCACGGCCTCACCCCAGAGCAGGTCGTGGCGATCGCAAGCCACGACGGAGGAAAGCAA
GCCTTGGAAACAGTACAGAGGCTGTTGCCTGTGCTGTGCCAAGCGCACGGATTAACCCCAGAGCAGGTCG
TGGCAATCGCGAGCAATAACGGCGGAAAACAGGCTTTGGAAACGGTGCAGAGGCTCCTTCCAGTGCTGTG
CCAAGCGCACGGCTTAAGAGACGTGGGCACAGGAAAGAAGGGCGAATTCCAGCACACTGGCGGCCGTTAC
TAGTGGATCCGAGCTCGGTACCAAGCTTGATGCATAGCTTGAGTATTCTATAGTGTCACCTAAATAGCTT
GGCGTAATCATGGTCATAGCTGTTTCCTGTGTGAAATTGTTATCCGCTCACAATTCCACACAACATACGA
GCCGGAAGCATAAAGTGTAAAGCCTGGGGTGCCTAATGAGTGAGCTAACTCACATTAATTGCGTTGCGCT
CACTGCCCGCTTTCCAGTCGGGAAACCTGTCGTGCCAGCTGCATTAATGAATCGGCCAACGCGCGGGGAG
AGGCGGTTTGCGTATTGGGCGCTCTTCCGCTTCCTCGCTCACTGACTCGCTGCGCTCGGTCGTTCGGCTG
CGGCGAGCGGTATCA
